Addgene plasmid #81541: pDONR223_GEN1_p.L235R
Purpose: Gateway Donor vector containing GEN1 , part of the Target Accelerator Plasmid Collection.
Depositing lab: Jesse Boehm & William Hahn & David Root. Depositing organization: Broad Institute. Publication: Systematic Functional Interrogation of Rare Cancer Variants Identifies Oncogenic Alleles. Kim E, Ilic N, Shrestha Y, Zou L, Kamburov A, Zhu C, Yang X, Lubonja R, Tran N, Nguyen C, Lawrence MS, Piccioni F, Bagul M, Doench JG, Chouinard CR, Wu X, Hogstrom L, Natoli T, Tamayo P, Horn H, Corsello SM, Lage K, Root DE, Subramanian A, Golub TR, Getz G, Boehm JS, Hahn WC. Cancer Discov. 2016 Jul;6(7):714-26. doi: 10.1158/2159-8290.CD-16-0160. Epub 2016 May 4. PubMed 27147599.
Backbone
  Vector backbone: pDONR223
  Backbone manufacturer: Invitrogen
  Backbone size w/o insert (bp): 2790
  Vector type: Gateway Entry vector
Growth in bacteria
  Bacterial resistance: Spectinomycin, 50 μg/mL
  Growth temperature: 37°C
  Growth strain: DH5alpha
  Copy number: High Copy
Gene/Insert
  Gene/Insert name: GEN1
  Species: H. sapiens (human)
  Mutation: S92T; L235R
  GenBank ID: NM_182625.4
  Entrez Gene: GEN1 (a.k.a. Gen)
  Promoter: None
  Cloning method: Gateway Cloning
  Sequencing primers: 5′ M13pUC-fwd; 3′ M13-Rev
Terms and licenses: Academic/Nonprofit Terms; Industry Terms: Not Available to Industry
Depositor comments: Closed state: stop codon immediately follows insert
How to cite: pDONR223_GEN1_p.L235R was a gift from Jesse Boehm & William Hahn & David Root (Addgene plasmid # 81541 ; http://n2t.net/addgene:81541 ; RRID:Addgene_81541)
