[The description below was written by a language model from this plasmid's Addgene catalogue record and pLannotate feature annotations shown in this document.]
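Description:
pDONR223_GEN1_p.L235R is a Gateway entry clone built on the pDONR223 backbone and propagated in E. coli. It carries a high-copy ColE1/pUC-type origin and the aadA (SmR) aminoglycoside adenylyltransferase gene, which provides the spectinomycin selection listed in the record. That gene sits downstream of a fragment of a class 1 integron Pc promoter and a remnant of a gentamicin acetyltransferase gene. Other annotated backbone pieces are rrnB T1 and T2 terminators, small lacZα and lacI fragments, and a T7 promoter lying just outside the insert on the opposite strand. The sequenced plasmid is about 5.5 kb.

The payload is the human GEN1 open reading frame, which encodes the Holliday junction resolvase that makes symmetric cuts across four-way DNA intermediates arising during homologous recombination and repair. This clone carries the L235R substitution named in its title, and the record also lists an S92T change. The ORF is flanked by two attL-type recombination sites in opposing orientation. The annotation tool labels both as attL3, but they function as the pair of attL sites used in the LR Clonase reaction. The record lists no promoter for the insert, so it is not meant to be expressed from this plasmid. Instead, the ORF is transferred by LR recombination into a destination vector that supplies the promoter and any tags. The clone is in the "closed" configuration, with a stop codon directly after the coding sequence, so it yields native or N-terminally tagged protein but not C-terminal fusions.

The plasmid belongs to the Target Accelerator Plasmid Collection, a set of variant ORF clones made for systematic functional testing of rare cancer-associated alleles.
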