Features (pLannotate 1.2.2; 12 found; start..end, strand, type, name):
     38..74      -  CDS            lacZα (fragment): LacZα fragment of β-galactosidase; lacZ fragment
     91..186     +  protein_bind   attL3: mutant version of attL; recombination site for the Gateway® LR reaction LR Clonase™
    192..2915    +  CDS            GEN1: GEN_HUMAN - Experimental evidence at protein level: Swiss-Prot protein existence level 1. Endonuclease which resolves Holliday junctions (HJs) by the introduction of symmetrically related cuts across the junction point, to produce nicked duplex products in which the nicks can be readily ligated. Four-way DNA intermediates, also known as Holliday junctions, are formed during homologous recombination and DNA repair, and their resolution is necessary for proper chromosome segregation (PubMed:19020614, PubMed:26682650). Cleaves HJs by a nick and counter- nick mechanism involving dual coordinated i
   2923..3018    -  protein_bind   attL3: mutant version of attL; recombination site for the Gateway® LR reaction LR Clonase™
   3037..3055    -  promoter       T7 promoter: promoter for bacteriophage T7 RNA polymerase
   3245..3268    +  promoter       Pc promoter (fragment): intI1 (promoter lies within the coding sequence); class 1 integron promoter
   3444..3500    +  CDS            GmR (fragment): gentamycin acetyltransferase; aacC1; confers resistance to gentamycin
   3507..4298    +  CDS            SmR: aminoglycoside adenylyltransferase (Murphy, 1985); aadA; confers resistance to spectinomycin and streptomycin
   4391..4979    +  rep_origin     ori: high-copy-number ColE1/pMB1/pBR322/pUC origin of replication
   5162..5254    +  CDS            lacI (fragment): lac repressor; lacI; The lac repressor binds to the lac operator to inhibit transcription in E. coli. This inhibition can be relieved by adding lactose or isopropyl-β-D-thiogalactopyranoside (IPTG).
   5309..5336    -  terminator     rrnB T2 terminator: transcription terminator T2 from the E. coli rrnB gene
   5468..5511    +  terminator     rrnB T1 terminator: Escherichia coli rrnB; transcription terminator T1 from the E. coli rrnB gene
>Addgene plasmid #81541 | pDONR223_GEN1_p.L235R | addgene full sequence | sequence record 165733 | Addgene NGS Result
GGCAGTTCCCTACTCTCGCGTTAACGCTAGCATGGATGTTTTCCCAGTCACGACGTTGTAAAACGACGGC
CAGTCTTAAGCTCGGGCCCCAAATAATGATTTTATTTTGACTGATAGTGACCTGTTCGTTGCAACAAATT
GATGAGCAATGCTTTTTTATAATGCCAACTTTGTACAAAAAAGTTGGCACCATGGGAGTGAATGACTTGT
GGCAAATTTTGGAGCCTGTTAAGCAACACATCCCCTTGCGTAATCTTGGTGGGAAAACCATTGCAGTTGA
TCTGAGTCTCTGGGTGTGTGAGGCACAGACAGTCAAAAAAATGATGGGCAGCGTCATGAAGCCCCACCTC
AGGAACTTATTTTTTCGTATCTCATATTTAACACAAATGGATGTAAAACTGGTATTTGTTATGGAAGGGG
AACCACCAAAGCTGAAAGCTGATGTCATAAGCAAGAGGAATCAGACTCGGTATGGGTCTTCTGGAAAATC
GTGGTCTCAGAAAACAGGGAGATCACATTTTAAATCAGTCTTAAGAGAGTGCCTCCATATGCTCGAATGC
TTAGGAATCCCCTGGGTTCAGGCTGCTGGGGAAGCTGAAGCCATGTGTGCTTATCTCAATGCTGGTGGTC
ATGTCGATGGCTGCCTCACCAATGATGGAGATACTTTCCTTTATGGGGCCCAGACTGTTTACAGGAATTT
CACTATGAATACAAAGGACCCACATGTTGACTGTTACACAATGTCATCTATCAAGAGTAAACTAGGTTTG
GATAGAGATGCTCTGGTTGGATTAGCAATACTTCTTGGCTGTGATTATCTCCCAAAGGGAGTCCCTGGAG
TTGGAAAAGAGCAAGCATTAAAACTTATACAGATTTTGAAAGGGCAAAGTTTACGTCAGAGGTTTAATCG
GTGGAATGAAACATCTTGTAACTCTAGTCCACAACTGCTAGTCACTAAAAAACTGGCTCATTGTTCCGTA
TGTTCCCATCCAGGTTCACCTAAGGATCATGAACGTAATGGATGCAGATTATGTAAAAGTGATAAATATT
GTGAGCCACATGACTATGAATACTGCTGTCCTTGTGAGTGGCACCGTACAGAACATGATAGGCAACTCAA
TGAAGTAGAGAACAATATTAAGAAGAAAGCTTGCTGTTGTGAGGGATTCCCATTCCATGAGGTTATTCAA
GAATTCCTTTTAAACAAGGATAAATTGGTGAAGGTTATCAGGTACCAAAGACCTGATTTGTTATTGTTTC
AGAGATTTACTCTTGAAAAAATGGAGTGGCCCAATCACTATGCATGTGAGAAATTGCTGGTACTTTTGAC
CCATTATGACATGATAGAAAGAAAGCTTGGTAGCAGAAACTCTAATCAACTACAGCCAATTCGAATTGTT
AAGACTCGAATCAGAAATGGAGTTCATTGTTTTGAAATAGAATGGGAAAAGCCTGAACATTATGCTATGG
AAGATAAACAACATGGAGAATTTGCTTTATTAACAATTGAGGAAGAATCATTGTTTGAAGCAGCATATCC
TGAGATCGTTGCTGTTTACCAAAAACAAAAGTTAGAAATTAAAGGGAAGAAACAAAAACGTATTAAGCCT
AAAGAAAACAATTTGCCAGAACCAGATGAAGTAATGAGCTTTCAGTCACACATGACTTTAAAACCCACAT
GTGAAATCTTTCATAAGCAGAATTCCAAGTTAAATTCGGGGATTTCCCCTGATCCTACATTACCACAGGA
ATCTATTTCTGCCTCATTGAATAGCTTGCTTTTACCTAAAAATACTCCATGTTTGAATGCACAAGAACAG
TTCATGTCTTCTCTAAGACCTTTGGCTATACAGCAAATTAAAGCTGTCAGTAAGTCTCTAATTTCAGAAT
CTAGTCAACCCAATACCTCATCTCATAATATATCCGTGATTGCTGATCTACACTTGAGCACTATTGACTG
GGAAGGTACTTCTTTTAGTAATTCTCCAGCTATTCAAAGGAATACTTTTTCTCATGATTTAAAATCAGAA
GTTGAATCAGAGCTATCAGCCATCCCTGATGGCTTTGAAAATATCCCAGAACAACTGTCCTGTGAATCAG
AAAGGTACACTGCAAACATAAAGAAAGTGTTGGATGAGGATTCTGATGGGATTAGTCCTGAAGAGCATCT
ACTTTCTGGCATTACTGATTTATGTCTTCAGGATTTGCCTTTAAAGGAACGAATATTTACAAAATTATCA
TATCCTCAGGATAATCTACAACCAGATGTCAACCTGAAAACTTTGTCCATACTTAGTGTAAAAGAATCTT
GTATTGCTAACAGTGGTTCTGATTGTACATCACATCTTTCAAAGGATCTTCCAGGAATTCCCTTGCAAAA
TGAATCCAGAGACTCTAAAATTCTAAAAGGAGACCAGCTGCTTCAAGAAGACTATAAAGTCAATACTTCT
GTCCCTTATTCTGTCAGTAACACAGTGGTAAAGACCTGCAATGTTAGACCACCAAATACTGCTTTAGATC
ATAGTAGAAAAGTTGATATGCAAACCACTCGGAAAATTTTAATGAAGAAGAGTGTTTGCCTTGACAGACA
TTCCTCTGATGAACAAAGTGCCCCAGTGTTTGGGAAAGCTAAGTACACAACTCAAAGAATGAAGCACAGT
TCTCAAAAGCATAATTCATCCCATTTCAAAGAAAGTGGCCATAACAAGTTGAGTAGCCCTAAGATACATA
TTAAAGAAACTGAACAGTGTGTCAGATCTTATGAAACAGCTGAAAATGAAGAAAGCTGTTTCCCAGATTC
AACAAAAAGTTCTCTGAGTTCTCTACAATGTCATAAGAAAGAAAACAACTCTGGTACTTGTTTGGATAGC
CCTCTTCCTTTACGCCAGAGATTAAAACTAAGATTCCAAAGCACTTGATTGCCAACTTTCTTGTACAAAG
TTGGCATTATAAGAAAGCATTGCTTATCAATTTGTTGCAACGAACAGGTCACTATCAGTCAAAATAAAAT
CATTATTTGCCATCCAGCTGATATCCCCTATAGTGAGTCGTATTACATGGTCATAGCTGTTTCCTGGCAG
CTCTGGCCCGTGTCTCAAAATCTCTGATGTTACATTGCACAAGATAAAAATATATCATCATGCCTCCTCT
AGACCAGCCAGGACAGAAATGCCTCGACTTCGCTGCTACCCAAGGTTGCCGGGTGACGCACACCGTGGAA
ACGGATGAAGGCACGAACCCAGTGGACATAAGCCTGTTCGGTTCGTAAGCTGTAATGCAAGTAGCGTATG
CGCTCACGCAACTGGTCCAGAACCTTGACCGAACGCAGCGGTGGTAACGGCGCAGTGGCGGTTTTCATGG
CTTGTTATGACTGTTTTTTTGGGGTACAGTCTATGCCTCGGGCATCCAAGCAGCAAGCGCGTTACGCCGT
GGGTCGATGTTTGATGTTATGGAGCAGCAACGATGTTACGCAGCAGGGCAGTCGCCCTAAAACAAAGTTA
AACATTATGAGGGAAGCGGTGATCGCCGAAGTATCGACTCAACTATCAGAGGTAGTTGGCGTCATCGAGC
GCCATCTCGAACCGACGTTGCTGGCCGTACATTTGTACGGCTCCGCAGTGGATGGCGGCCTGAAGCCACA
CAGTGATATTGATTTGCTGGTTACGGTGACCGTAAGGCTTGATGAAACAACGCGGCGAGCTTTGATCAAC
GACCTTTTGGAAACTTCGGCTTCCCCTGGAGAGAGCGAGATTCTCCGCGCTGTAGAAGTCACCATTGTTG
TGCACGACGACATCATTCCGTGGCGTTATCCAGCTAAGCGCGAACTGCAATTTGGAGAATGGCAGCGCAA
TGACATTCTTGCAGGTATCTTCGAGCCAGCCACGATCGACATTGATCTGGCTATCTTGCTGACAAAAGCA
AGAGAACATAGCGTTGCCTTGGTAGGTCCAGCGGCGGAGGAACTCTTTGATCCGGTTCCTGAACAGGATC
TATTTGAGGCGCTAAATGAAACCTTAACGCTATGGAACTCGCCGCCCGACTGGGCTGGCGATGAGCGAAA
TGTAGTGCTTACGTTGTCCCGCATTTGGTACAGCGCAGTAACCGGCAAAATCGCGCCGAAGGATGTCGCT
GCCGACTGGGCAATGGAGCGCCTGCCGGCCCAGTATCAGCCCGTCATACTTGAAGCTAGACAGGCTTATC
TTGGACAAGAAGAAGATCGCTTGGCCTCGCGCGCAGATCAGTTGGAAGAATTTGTCCACTACGTGAAAGG
CGAGATCACCAAGGTAGTCGGCAAATAACCCTCGAGCCACCCATGACCAAAATCCCTTAACGTGAGTTAC
GCGTCGTTCCACTGAGCGTCAGACCCCGTAGAAAAGATCAAAGGATCTTCTTGAGATCCTTTTTTTCTGC
GCGTAATCTGCTGCTTGCAAACAAAAAAACCACCGCTACCAGCGGTGGTTTGTTTGCCGGATCAAGAGCT
ACCAACTCTTTTTCCGAAGGTAACTGGCTTCAGCAGAGCGCAGATACCAAATACTGTTCTTCTAGTGTAG
CCGTAGTTAGGCCACCACTTCAAGAACTCTGTAGCACCGCCTACATACCTCGCTCTGCTAATCCTGTTAC
CAGTGGCTGCTGCCAGTGGCGATAAGTCGTGTCTTACCGGGTTGGACTCAAGACGATAGTTACCGGATAA
GGCGCAGCGGTCGGGCTGAACGGGGGGTTCGTGCACACAGCCCAGCTTGGAGCGAACGACCTACACCGAA
CTGAGATACCTACAGCGTGAGCTATGAGAAAGCGCCACGCTTCCCGAAGGGAGAAAGGCGGACAGGTATC
CGGTAAGCGGCAGGGTCGGAACAGGAGAGCGCACGAGGGAGCTTCCAGGGGGAAACGCCTGGTATCTTTA
TAGTCCTGTCGGGTTTCGCCACCTCTGACTTGAGCGTCGATTTTTGTGATGCTCGTCAGGGGGGCGGAGC
CTATGGAAAAACGCCAGCAACGCGGCCTTTTTACGGTTCCTGGCCTTTTGCTGGCCTTTTGCTCACATGT
TCTTTCCTGCGTTATCCCCTGATTCTGTGGATAACCGTATTACCGCCTTTGAGTGAGCTGATACCGCTCG
CCGCAGCCGAACGACCGAGCGCAGCGAGTCAGTGAGCGAGGAAGCGGAAGAGCGCCCAATACGCAAACCG
CCTCTCCCCGCGCGTTGGCCGATTCATTAATGCAGCTGGCACGACAGGTTTCCCGACTGGAAAGCGGGCA
GTGAGCGCAACGCAATTAATACGCGTACCGCTAGCCAGGAAGAGTTTGTAGAAACGCAAAAAGGCCATCC
GTCAGGATGGCCTTCTGCTTAGTTTGATGCCTGGCAGTTTATGGCGGGCGTCCTGCCCGCCACCCTCCGG
GCCGTTGCTTCACAACGTTCAAATCCGCTCCCGGCGGATTTGTCCTACTCAGGAGAGCGTTCACCGACAA
ACAACAGATAAAACGAAAGGCCCAGTCTTCCGACTGAGCCTTTCGTTTTATTTGATGCCT
