>Addgene plasmid #81541 | pDONR223_GEN1_p.L235R | depositor partial sequence | sequence record 154860 | Insert sequence
ATGGGAGTGAATGACTTGTGGCAAATTTTGGAGCCTGTTAAGCAACACATCCCCTTGCGTAATCTTGGTG
GGAAAACCATTGCAGTTGATCTGAGTCTCTGGGTGTGTGAGGCACAGACAGTCAAAAAAATGATGGGCAG
CGTCATGAAGCCCCACCTCAGGAACTTATTTTTTCGTATCTCATATTTAACACAAATGGATGTAAAACTG
GTATTTGTTATGGAAGGGGAACCACCAAAGCTGAAAGCTGATGTCATAAGCAAGAGGAATCAGACTCGGT
ATGGGTCTTCTGGAAAATCGTGGTCTCAGAAAACAGGGAGATCACATTTTAAATCAGTCTTAAGAGAGTG
CCTCCATATGCTCGAATGCTTAGGAATCCCCTGGGTTCAGGCTGCTGGGGAAGCTGAAGCCATGTGTGCT
TATCTCAATGCTGGTGGTCATGTCGATGGCTGCCTCACCAATGATGGAGATACTTTCCTTTATGGGGCCC
AGACTGTTTACAGGAATTTCACTATGAATACAAAGGACCCACATGTTGACTGTTACACAATGTCATCTAT
CAAGAGTAAACTAGGTTTGGATAGAGATGCTCTGGTTGGATTAGCAATACTTCTTGGCTGTGATTATCTC
CCAAAGGGAGTCCCTGGAGTTGGAAAAGAGCAAGCATTAAAACTTATACAGATTTTGAAAGGGCAAAGTT
TACGTCAGAGGTTTAATCGGTGGAATGAAACATCTTGTAACTCTAGTCCACAACTGCTAGTCACTAAAAA
ACTGGCTCATTGTTCCGTATGTTCCCATCCAGGTTCACCTAAGGATCATGAACGTAATGGATGCAGATTA
TGTAAAAGTGATAAATATTGTGAGCCACATGACTATGAATACTGCTGTCCTTGTGAGTGGCACCGTACAG
AACATGATAGGCAACTCAATGAAGTAGAGAACAATATTAAGAAGAAAGCTTGCTGTTGTGAGGGATTCCC
ATTCCATGAGGTTATTCAAGAATTCCTTTTAAACAAGGATAAATTGGTGAAGGTTATCAGGTACCAAAGA
CCTGATTTGTTATTGTTTCAGAGATTTACTCTTGAAAAAATGGAGTGGCCCAATCACTATGCATGTGAGA
AATTGCTGGTACTTTTGACCCATTATGACATGATAGAAAGAAAGCTTGGTAGCAGAAACTCTAATCAACT
ACAGCCAATTCGAATTGTTAAGACTCGAATCAGAAATGGAGTTCATTGTTTTGAAATAGAATGGGAAAAG
CCTGAACATTATGCTATGGAAGATAAACAACATGGAGAATTTGCTTTATTAACAATTGAGGAAGAATCAT
TGTTTGAAGCAGCATATCCTGAGATCGTTGCTGTTTACCAAAAACAAAAGTTAGAAATTAAAGGGAAGAA
ACAAAAACGTATTAAGCCTAAAGAAAACAATTTGCCAGAACCAGATGAAGTAATGAGCTTTCAGTCACAC
ATGACTTTAAAACCCACATGTGAAATCTTTCATAAGCAGAATTCCAAGTTAAATTCGGGGATTTCCCCTG
ATCCTACATTACCACAGGAATCTATTTCTGCCTCATTGAATAGCTTGCTTTTACCTAAAAATACTCCATG
TTTGAATGCACAAGAACAGTTCATGTCTTCTCTAAGACCTTTGGCTATACAGCAAATTAAAGCTGTCAGT
AAGTCTCTAATTTCAGAATCTAGTCAACCCAATACCTCATCTCATAATATATCCGTGATTGCTGATCTAC
ACTTGAGCACTATTGACTGGGAAGGTACTTCTTTTAGTAATTCTCCAGCTATTCAAAGGAATACTTTTTC
TCATGATTTAAAATCAGAAGTTGAATCAGAGCTATCAGCCATCCCTGATGGCTTTGAAAATATCCCAGAA
CAACTGTCCTGTGAATCAGAAAGGTACACTGCAAACATAAAGAAAGTGTTGGATGAGGATTCTGATGGGA
TTAGTCCTGAAGAGCATCTACTTTCTGGCATTACTGATTTATGTCTTCAGGATTTGCCTTTAAAGGAACG
AATATTTACAAAATTATCATATCCTCAGGATAATCTACAACCAGATGTCAACCTGAAAACTTTGTCCATA
CTTAGTGTAAAAGAATCTTGTATTGCTAACAGTGGTTCTGATTGTACATCACATCTTTCAAAGGATCTTC
CAGGAATTCCCTTGCAAAATGAATCCAGAGACTCTAAAATTCTAAAAGGAGACCAGCTGCTTCAAGAAGA
CTATAAAGTCAATACTTCTGTCCCTTATTCTGTCAGTAACACAGTGGTAAAGACCTGCAATGTTAGACCA
CCAAATACTGCTTTAGATCATAGTAGAAAAGTTGATATGCAAACCACTCGGAAAATTTTAATGAAGAAGA
GTGTTTGCCTTGACAGACATTCCTCTGATGAACAAAGTGCCCCAGTGTTTGGGAAAGCTAAGTACACAAC
TCAAAGAATGAAGCACAGTTCTCAAAAGCATAATTCATCCCATTTCAAAGAAAGTGGCCATAACAAGTTG
AGTAGCCCTAAGATACATATTAAAGAAACTGAACAGTGTGTCAGATCTTATGAAACAGCTGAAAATGAAG
AAAGCTGTTTCCCAGATTCAACAAAAAGTTCTCTGAGTTCTCTACAATGTCATAAGAAAGAAAACAACTC
TGGTACTTGTTTGGATAGCCCTCTTCCTTTACGCCAGAGATTAAAACTAAGATTCCAAAGCACT
